>Addgene plasmid #99501 | pAP998-5 | addgene full sequence | sequence record 193144 | Addgene NGS Result
GTTTGCGTATTGGGCGCTCTTCCGCTTCCTCGCTCACTGACTCGCTGCGCTCGGTCGTTCGGCTGCGGCG
AGCGGTATCAGCTCACTCAAAGGCGGTAATACGGTTATCCACAGAATCAGGGGATAACGCAGGAAAGAAC
ATGTGAGCAAAAGGCCAGCAAAAGGCCAGGAACCGTAAAAAGGCCGCGTTGCTGGCGTTTTTCCATAGGC
TCCGCCCCCCTGACGAGCATCACAAAAATCGACGCTCAAGTCAGAGGTGGCGAAACCCGACAGGACTATA
AAGATACCAGGCGTTTCCCCCTGGAAGCTCCCTCGTGCGCTCTCCTGTTCCGACCCTGCCGCTTACCGGA
TACCTGTCCGCCTTTCTCCCTTCGGGAAGCGTGGCGCTTTCTCATAGCTCACGCTGTAGGTATCTCAGTT
CGGTGTAGGTCGTTCGCTCCAAGCTGGGCTGTGTGCACGAACCCCCCGTTCAGCCCGACCGCTGCGCCTT
ATCCGGTAACTATCGTCTTGAGTCCAACCCGGTAAGACACGACTTATCGCCACTGGCAGCAGCCACTGGT
AACAGGATTAGCAGAGCGAGGTATGTAGGCGGTGCTACAGAGTTCTTGAAGTGGTGGCCTAACTACGGCT
ACACTAGAAGAACAGTATTTGGTATCTGCGCTCTGCTGAAGCCAGTTACCTTCGGAAAAAGAGTTGGTAG
CTCTTGATCCGGCAAACAAACCACCGCTGGTAGCGGTGGTTTTTTTGTTTGCAAGCAGCAGATTACGCGC
AGAAAAAAAGGATCTCAAGAAGATCCTTTGATCTTTTCTACGGGGTCTGACGCTCAGTGGAACGAAAACT
CACGTTAAGGGATTTTGGTCATGAGATTATCAAAAAGGATCTTCACCTAGATCCTTTTAAATTAAAAATG
AAGTTTTAAATCAATCTAAAGTATATATGAGTAAACTTGGTCTGACAGTTACCAATGCTTAATCAGTGAG
GCACCTATCTCAGCGATCTGTCTATTTCGTTCATCCATAGTTGCCTGACTCCCCGTCGTGTAGATAACTA
CGATACGGGAGGGCTTACCATCTGGCCCCAGTGCTGCAATGATACCGCGAGACCCACGCTCACCGGCTCC
AGATTTATCAGCAATAAACCAGCCAGCCGGAAGGGCCGAGCGCAGAAGTGGTCCTGCAACTTTATCCGCC
TCCATCCAGTCTATTAATTGTTGCCGGGAAGCTAGAGTAAGTAGTTCGCCAGTTAATAGTTTGCGCAACG
TTGTTGCCATTGCTACAGGCATCGTGGTGTCACGCTCGTCGTTTGGTATGGCTTCATTCAGCTCCGGTTC
CCAACGATCAAGGCGAGTTACATGATCCCCCATGTTGTGCAAAAAAGCGGTTAGCTCCTTCGGTCCTCCG
ATCGTTGTCAGAAGTAAGTTGGCCGCAGTGTTATCACTCATGGTTATGGCAGCACTGCATAATTCTCTTA
CTGTCATGCCATCCGTAAGATGCTTTTCTGTGACTGGTGAGTACTCAACCAAGTCATTCTGAGAATAGTG
TATGCGGCGACCGAGTTGCTCTTGCCCGGCGTCAATACGGGATAATACCGCGCCACATAGCAGAACTTTA
AAAGTGCTCATCATTGGAAAACGTTCTTCGGGGCGAAAACTCTCAAGGATCTTACCGCTGTTGAGATCCA
GTTCGATGTAACCCACTCGTGCACCCAACTGATCTTCAGCATCTTTTACTTTCACCAGCGTTTCTGGGTG
AGCAAAAACAGGAAGGCAAAATGCCGCAAAAAAGGGAATAAGGGCGACACGGAAATGTTGAATACTCATA
CTCTTCCTTTTTCAATATTATTGAAGCATTTATCAGGGTTATTGTCTCATGAGCGGATACATATTTGAAT
GTATTTAGAAAAATAAACAAATAGGGGTTCCGCGCACATTTCCCCGAAAAGTGCCACCTGACGTCTAAGA
AACCATTATTATCATGACATTAACCTATAAAAATAGGCGTATCACGAGGCCCTTTCGTCTCGCGCGTTTC
GGTGATGACGGTGAAAACCTCTGACACATGCAGCTCCCGGAGACGGTCACAGCTTGTCTGTAAGCGGATG
CCGGGAGCAGACAAGCCCGTCAGGGCGCGTCAGCGGGTGTTGGCGGGTGTCGGGGCTGGCTTAACTATGC
GGCATCAGAGCAGATTGTACTGAGAGTGCACCATATGCGGTGTGAAATACCGCACAGATGCGTAAGGAGA
AAATACCGCATCAGGCGCCATTCGCCATTCAGGCTGCGCAACTGTTGGGAAGGGCGATCGGTGCGGGCCT
CTTCGCTATTACGCCAGCTGGCGAAAGGGGGATGTGCTGCAAGGCGATTAAGTTGGGTAACGCCAGGGTT
TTCCCAGTCACGACGTTGTAAAACGACGGCCAGTGAATTCGAGCTCGGTACCCGGGGATCGACTACAAAG
ACCATGACGGTGATTATAAAGATCATGATATCGATTACAAGGATGACGATGACAAGAGCGAGCTGATTAA
GGAGAACATGCACATGAAGCTGTACATGGAGGGCACCGTGGACAACCATCACTTCAAGTGCACATCCGAA
GGCGAAGGCAAGCCCTACGAGGGCACCCAGACCATGAGAATCAAGGTGGTCGAGGGCGGCCCTCTCCCCT
TCGCCTTCGACATCCTGGCGACTAGCTTCCTCTACGGCAGCAAGACCTTCATCAACCACACCCAGGGCAT
CCCCGACTTCTTCAAGCAGTCCTTCCCTGAAGGCTTCACATGGGAGAGAGTCACCACATACGAAGACGGG
GGCGTGCTGACCGCTACCCAGGACACCAGCCTCCAGGACGGCTGCCTCATATACAACGTCAAGATCAGAG
GGGTGAACTTCACATCCAACGGCCCTGTGATGCAGAAGAAAACACTCGGCTGGGAGGCCTTCACCGAAAC
GCTGTACCCCGCTGACGGCGGCCTGGAAGGCAGAAACGACATGGCCCTGAAGCTCGTGGGCGGGAGCCAT
CTGATCGCAAACATCAAAACCACATATAGATCCAAGAAACCCGCTAAGAACCTCAAGATGCCTGGCGTCT
ACTATGTGGACTACAGACTGGAAAGAATCAAGGAGGCCAACAACGAGACCTACGTCGAGCAGCACGAGGT
GGCAGTGGCCAGATACTGCGACCTCCCTAGCAAACTGGGGCACAAGCTTAATTGCCCGGGGGATCGGTGG
AGCTCCACCGGTGGCGGCCGCTCTAGAACTAGTGAGAACCTCTACTTCCAAGGAGATCCTCTAGAGTCGA
CCTGCAGGCATGCAAGCTTGGCGTAATCATGGTCATAGCTGTTTCCTGTGTGAAATTGTTATCCGCTCAC
AATTCCACACAACATACGAGCCGGAAGCATAAAGTGTAAAGCCTGGGGTGCCTAATGAGTGAGCTAACTC
ACATTAATTGCGTTGCGCTCACTGCCCGCTTTCCAGTCGGGAAACCTGTCGTGCCAGCTGCATTAATGAA
TCGGCCAACGCGCGGGGAGAGGCG
Features (pLannotate 1.2.2; 14 found; start..end, strand, type, name):
    200..788     -  rep_origin     ori: high-copy-number ColE1/pMB1/pBR322/pUC origin of replication
    959..1819    -  CDS            AmpR: β-lactamase; bla; confers resistance to ampicillin, carbenicillin, and related antibiotics
   1820..1924    -  promoter       AmpR promoter: bla
   2019..2054    +  CDS            rop (fragment): Rop protein, which maintains plasmids at low copy number; rop
   2156..2255    +  misc_feature   bom (fragment): basis of mobility region from pBR322
   2261..2418    -  CDS            lacZα (fragment): LacZα fragment of β-galactosidase; lacZ fragment
   2441..2506    +  CDS            3xFLAG: three tandem FLAG® epitope tags, followed by an enterokinase cleavage site
   2507..3202    +  CDS            TagBFP: TagBFP is a basic (constitutively fluorescent) blue fluorescent protein published in 2008, derived from Entacmaea quadricolor. It is reported to be a very rapidly-maturing monomer with very low acid sensitivity.
   3229..3254    +  misc_feature   MCS (fragment): pBluescript multiple cloning site
   3275..3309    +  misc_feature   MCS (fragment): pUC18/19 multiple cloning site
   3346..3362    -  protein_bind   lac operator: The lac repressor binds to the lac operator to inhibit transcription in E. coli. This inhibition can be relieved by adding lactose or isopropyl-β-D-thiogalactopyranoside (IPTG). lac repressor encoded by lacI
   3370..3400    -  promoter       lac promoter: promoter for the E. coli lac operon
   3415..3436    -  protein_bind   CAP binding site: CAP binding activates transcription in the presence of cAMP. E. coli catabolite activator protein
   3449..17      -  CDS            lacI (fragment) (across the origin): lac repressor; lacI; The lac repressor binds to the lac operator to inhibit transcription in E. coli. This inhibition can be relieved by adding lactose or isopropyl-β-D-thiogalactopyranoside (IPTG).
