[The description below was written by a language model from this plasmid's Addgene catalogue record and pLannotate feature annotations shown in this document.]
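Description:
pAP998-5 is a small (about 3.5 kb) pUC19-based plasmid that stores a modular protein-tagging cassette, 3xFLAG::TagBFP::linker::TEV, intended for C. elegans genome editing. It replicates in E. coli from the high-copy ColE1/pUC origin and is selected with ampicillin through the β-lactamase gene and its own promoter. The remaining annotated backbone elements (short rop, bom and lacI fragments, the lac promoter, lac operator and CAP binding site, and a truncated lacZα) are ordinary pUC remnants surrounding the cloning site.

The insert sits in the polylinker region, interrupting lacZα, and was introduced by ligation-independent cloning. The feature table shows a 3xFLAG epitope immediately followed by the TagBFP coding sequence, a monomeric, fast-maturing blue fluorescent protein. The linker and TEV protease recognition site named in the catalogue entry are not annotated separately, but would fall in the short stretch downstream of TagBFP, before the residual multiple cloning site fragments. The cassette runs in the opposite orientation to the lac promoter, and no promoter or terminator dedicated to it is annotated, so although the repository lists the vector type as bacterial expression, the plasmid appears to act as a sequence template rather than an expression construct.

The associated publication concerns CRISPR-Cas9 editing in C. elegans with linear repair templates, so the likely use is as a PCR template for amplifying the tag with homology arms, allowing an endogenous gene to be fused to an epitope-tagged blue fluorescent reporter that a TEV site makes cleavable. The record does not itself spell out this workflow. The flanking M13 primer sites allow sequence verification of the insert.
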