Addgene plasmid #99501: pAP998-5
Purpose: 3XFlag::tagBFP::linker::TEV
Depositing lab: Geraldine Seydoux. Depositing organization: Johns Hopkins University and School of Medicine. Publication: Precision genome editing using CRISPR-Cas9 and linear repair templates in C. elegans. Paix A, Folkmann A, Seydoux G. Methods. 2017 May 15;121-122:86-93. doi: 10.1016/j.ymeth.2017.03.023. Epub 2017 Apr 7. PubMed 28392263.
Backbone
  Vector backbone: pUC19
  Vector type: Bacterial Expression
Growth in bacteria
  Bacterial resistance: Ampicillin, 100 μg/mL
  Growth temperature: 37°C
  Growth strain: DH5alpha
  Copy number: High Copy
Gene/Insert
  Gene/Insert name: 3XFlag::tagBFP::linker::TEV
  Species: C. elegans (nematode)
  Cloning method: Ligation Independent Cloning
  Sequencing primers: 5′ M13pUC-Fwd; 3′ M13pUC-Rev
Terms and licenses: Academic/Nonprofit Terms; Industry Terms: Not Available to Industry
How to cite: pAP998-5 was a gift from Geraldine Seydoux (Addgene plasmid # 99501 ; http://n2t.net/addgene:99501 ; RRID:Addgene_99501)
