>Addgene plasmid #99501 | pAP998-5 | depositor partial sequence | sequence record 182153 | Insert + 15bp up/downstream in Plasmid. See for details the File S1 from Paix et al, Methods 2017
CGGTACCCGGGGATCGACTACAAAGACCATGACGGTGATTATAAAGATCATGATATCGATTACAAGGATG
ACGATGACAAGAGCGAGCTGATTAAGGAGAACATGCACATGAAGCTGTACATGGAGGGCACCGTGGACAA
CCATCACTTCAAGTGCACATCCGAAGGCGAAGGCAAGCCCTACGAGGGCACCCAGACCATGAGAATCAAG
GTGGTCGAGGGCGGCCCTCTCCCCTTCGCCTTCGACATCCTGGCGACTAGCTTCCTCTACGGCAGCAAGA
CCTTCATCAACCACACCCAGGGCATCCCCGACTTCTTCAAGCAGTCCTTCCCTGAAGGCTTCACATGGGA
GAGAGTCACCACATACGAAGACGGGGGCGTGCTGACCGCTACCCAGGACACCAGCCTCCAGGACGGCTGC
CTCATATACAACGTCAAGATCAGAGGGGTGAACTTCACATCCAACGGCCCTGTGATGCAGAAGAAAACAC
TCGGCTGGGAGGCCTTCACCGAAACGCTGTACCCCGCTGACGGCGGCCTGGAAGGCAGAAACGACATGGC
CCTGAAGCTCGTGGGCGGGAGCCATCTGATCGCAAACATCAAAACCACATATAGATCCAAGAAACCCGCT
AAGAACCTCAAGATGCCTGGCGTCTACTATGTGGACTACAGACTGGAAAGAATCAAGGAGGCCAACAACG
AGACCTACGTCGAGCAGCACGAGGTGGCAGTGGCCAGATACTGCGACCTCCCTAGCAAACTGGGGCACAA
GCTTAATTGCCCGGGGGATCGGTGGAGCTCCACCGGTGGCGGCCGCTCTAGAACTAGTGAGAACCTCTAC
TTCCAAGGAGATCCTCTAGAGTCG
